Addgene plasmid #73223: pMD19T-psba1-TetR-PL22-dCas9-SpR
Purpose: Contains dCas9 from S. pyogenes under aTc inducible promoter. Suicide vector inserts into psba1 site of Synechocystis. Carries spectinomycin resist. Recommend E. coli Copy cutter for propogation.
Depositing lab: Paul Hudson. Depositing organization: Kungliga Tekniska hogskolan, KTH. Publication: Multiple Gene Repression in Cyanobacteria Using CRISPRi. Yao L, Cengic I, Anfelt J, Hudson EP. ACS Synth Biol. 2015 Dec 28. 10.1021/acssynbio.5b00264 PubMed 26689101.
Backbone
  Vector backbone: pMD19T simple
  Backbone manufacturer: Takara
  Total vector size (bp): 10674
  Modifications to backbone: Has 2 psba1 homology regions flanking insert
  Vector type: Bacterial Expression
Growth in bacteria
  Bacterial resistance: Spectinomycin, 50 μg/mL
  Growth temperature: 37°C
  Growth strain: DH5alpha
  Growth instructions: We propogated this plasmid in E. coli Copy Cutter cells. We noticed mutations in TetR when using XL1-blue.
  Copy number: High Copy
Gene/Insert
  Gene/Insert name: dCas9 from S. pyogenes
  Species: S. pyogenes
  Insert size (bp): 4137
  Mutation: Silent mutation at bp 1341 A->C to remove an EcoRI site
  Promoter: PL22
  Tag / fusion protein: c-myc (C terminal on insert)
  Cloning method: Restriction Enzyme; 5′ cloning site XbaI (destroyed during cloning); 3′ cloning site SpeI (destroyed during cloning)
  Sequencing primers: 5′ TCAGTGATAGAGATTGACATCCCT
Terms and licenses: Academic/Nonprofit Terms; Industry Terms: Not Available to Industry
How to cite: pMD19T-psba1-TetR-PL22-dCas9-SpR was a gift from Paul Hudson (Addgene plasmid # 73223 ; http://n2t.net/addgene:73223 ; RRID:Addgene_73223)
