[The description below was written by a language model from this plasmid's Addgene catalogue record and pLannotate feature annotations shown in this document.]
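Description:
pMD19T-psba1-TetR-PL22-dCas9-SpR is a 10.7 kb integration ("suicide") vector for installing an inducible CRISPR interference system in the cyanobacterium Synechocystis. It is built on the Takara pMD19T simple cloning backbone, which supplies a high-copy ColE1/pUC-type origin for propagation in E. coli, residual lac promoter/lacZα sequences and a β-lactamase gene. The origin is not expected to function in Synechocystis, so the cargo persists there only by homologous recombination. Two psba1 homology regions flank the cargo and direct it to that chromosomal site. The annotation detects a Synechocystis surE fragment on one side, presumably part of one arm, while the other arm falls in an unannotated stretch.

Between BioBrick prefix and suffix scars sit three units. First, a tetR gene carrying a C-terminal LVA-type ssrA degradation tag is driven by a promoter annotated as a J23119-like fragment and ends at rrnB T1 and T7Te terminators. Second, the PL22 promoter, which contains tet operator sequence, controls catalytically dead Streptococcus pyogenes Cas9 (D10A/H840A), again followed by the double terminator. TetR keeps dCas9 repressed until anhydrotetracycline is added. The record lists a C-terminal c-myc tag and a silent change removing an EcoRI site, though the tag is not separately annotated. Third, an aadA cassette in reverse orientation under a bla promoter confers spectinomycin/streptomycin resistance, the listed selection in E. coli and the marker carried by the integrating cassette.

No guide RNA is annotated, so guides must be supplied separately to achieve targeted gene repression. The depositor notes that tetR acquired mutations in one common E. coli strain and recommends a copy-number-controlling host.
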