Features (pLannotate 1.2.2; 25 found; start..end, strand, type, name):
    172..1032    -  CDS            AmpR: β-lactamase; bla; confers resistance to ampicillin, carbenicillin, and related antibiotics
   1033..1124    -  promoter       AmpR promoter: bla
   1232..1267    +  CDS            rop (fragment): Rop protein, which maintains plasmids at low copy number; rop
   1369..1468    +  misc_feature   bom (fragment): basis of mobility region from pBR322
   1474..1631    -  CDS            lacZα (fragment): LacZα fragment of β-galactosidase; lacZ fragment
   1645..2250    -  CDS            surE (fragment): SURE_SYNY3 - Protein inferred from homology: Swiss-Prot protein existence level 3. Nucleotidase that shows phosphatase activity on nucleoside 5'-monophosphates. From Synechocystis sp. (strain PCC 6803 / Kazusa).
   2515..2536    +  misc_feature   BioBrick prefix: BioBrick prefix for parts that do not start with "ATG"
   2540..2571    +  promoter       J23119 promoter (fragment): bacterial promoter (Registry of Standard Biological Parts BBa J23119)
   2590..3210    +  CDS            tetR: TETR2_ECOLX - Experimental evidence at protein level: Swiss-Prot protein existence level 1. TetR is the repressor of the tetracycline resistance element; its N-terminal region forms a helix-turn-helix structure and binds DNA. Binding of tetracycline to TetR reduces the repressor affinity for the tetracycline resistance gene (tetA) promoter operator sites. From Escherichia coli.
   3211..3243    +  CDS            ssrA tag (LVA): C-terminal peptide that mediates degradation in bacteria through the ClpXP and ClpAP proteases (McGinness et al., 2006) mutant LVA variant that confers accelerated degradation under some conditions (Andersen et al., 1998)
   3291..3362    +  terminator     rrnB T1 terminator: transcription terminator T1 from the E. coli rrnB gene
   3378..3405    +  terminator     T7Te terminator: phage T7 early transcription terminator
   3420..3438    +  protein_bind   tet operator: tetO; bacterial operator O2 for the tetR and tetA genes tetracycline repressor TetR
   3444..3463    +  promoter       H1-2O2 promoter (fragment): doxycycline-inducible variant of the human H1 RNA promoter (Henriksen et al., 2007)
   3498..7601    +  CDS            dCas9: catalytically dead mutant of the Cas9 endonuclease from the Streptococcus pyogenes Type II CRISPR/Cas system RNA-guided DNA-binding protein that lacks endonuclease activity due to the D10A mutation in the RuvC catalytic domain and the H840A mutation in the HNH catalytic domain
   7651..7722    +  terminator     rrnB T1 terminator: transcription terminator T1 from the E. coli rrnB gene
   7738..7765    +  terminator     T7Te terminator: phage T7 early transcription terminator
   7807..8598    -  CDS            SmR: aminoglycoside adenylyltransferase (Murphy, 1985); aadA; confers resistance to spectinomycin and streptomycin
   8599..8690    -  promoter       AmpR promoter: bla
   8714..8734    +  misc_feature   BioBrick suffix: universal suffix for all parts
   9707..9729    -  protein_bind   lac operator (fragment): The lac repressor binds to the lac operator to inhibit transcription in E. coli. This inhibition can be relieved by adding lactose or isopropyl-β-D-thiogalactopyranoside (IPTG). lac repressor encoded by lacI
   9733..9763    -  promoter       lac promoter: promoter for the E. coli lac operon
   9778..9799    -  protein_bind   CAP binding site: CAP binding activates transcription in the presence of cAMP. E. coli catabolite activator protein
   9812..9904    -  CDS            lacI (fragment): lac repressor; lacI; The lac repressor binds to the lac operator to inhibit transcription in E. coli. This inhibition can be relieved by adding lactose or isopropyl-β-D-thiogalactopyranoside (IPTG).
  10087..1       -  rep_origin     ori (across the origin): high-copy-number ColE1/pMB1/pBR322/pUC origin of replication
>Addgene plasmid #73223 | pMD19T-psba1-TetR-PL22-dCas9-SpR | depositor full sequence | sequence record 135055 | pMD19T-psba1-TetR-PL22-dCas9-SpR sequence 10674 bps
AGAAGATCCTTTGATCTTTTCTACGGGGTCTGACGCTCAGTGGAACGAAAACTCACGTTAAGGGATTTTG
GTCATGAGATTATCAAAAAGGATCTTCACCTAGATCCTTTTAAATTAAAAATGAAGTTTTAAATCAATCT
AAAGTATATATGAGTAAACTTGGTCTGACAGTTACCAATGCTTAATCAGTGAGGCACCTATCTCAGCGAT
CTGTCTATTTCGTTCATCCATAGTTGCCTGACTCCCCGTCGTGTAGATAACTACGATACGGGAGGGCTTA
CCATCTGGCCCCAGTGCTGCAATGATACCGCGAGACCCACGCTCACCGGCTCCAGATTTATCAGCAATAA
ACCAGCCAGCCGGAAGGGCCGAGCGCAGAAGTGGTCCTGCAACTTTATCCGCCTCCATCCAGTCTATTAA
TTGTTGCCGGGAAGCTAGAGTAAGTAGTTCGCCAGTTAATAGTTTGCGCAACGTTGTTGCCATTGCTACA
GGCATCGTGGTGTCACGCTCGTCGTTTGGTATGGCTTCATTCAGCTCCGGTTCCCAACGATCAAGGCGAG
TTACATGATCCCCCATGTTGTGCAAAAAAGCGGTTAGCTCCTTCGGTCCTCCGATCGTTGTCAGAAGTAA
GTTGGCCGCAGTGTTATCACTCATGGTTATGGCAGCACTGCATAATTCTCTTACTGTCATGCCATCCGTA
AGATGCTTTTCTGTGACTGGTGAGTACTCAACCAAGTCATTCTGAGAATAGTGTATGCGGCGACCGAGTT
GCTCTTGCCCGGCGTCAATACGGGATAATACCGCGCCACATAGCAGAACTTTAAAAGTGCTCATCATTGG
AAAACGTTCTTCGGGGCGAAAACTCTCAAGGATCTTACCGCTGTTGAGATCCAGTTCGATGTAACCCACT
CGTGCACCCAACTGATCTTCAGCATCTTTTACTTTCACCAGCGTTTCTGGGTGAGCAAAAACAGGAAGGC
AAAATGCCGCAAAAAAGGGAATAAGGGCGACACGGAAATGTTGAATACTCATACTCTTCCTTTTTCAATA
TTATTGAAGCATTTATCAGGGTTATTGTCTCATGAGCGGATACATATTTGAATGTATTTAGAAAAATAAA
CAAATGGGGGTTCCGCGCACATTTCCCCGAAAAGTGCCACCTGACGTCTAAGAAACCATTATTATCATGA
CATTAACCTATAAAAATAGGCGTATCACGAGGCCCTTTCGTCTCGCGCGTTTCGGTGATGACGGTGAAAA
CCTCTGACACATGCAGCTCCCGGAGACGGTCACAGCTTGTCTGTAAGCGGATGCCGGGAGCAGACAAGCC
CGTCAGGGCGCGTCAGCGGGTGTTGGCGGGTGTCGGGGCTGGCTTAACTATGCGGCATCAGAGCAGATTG
TACTGAGAGTGCACCATATGCGGTGTGAAATACCGCACAGATGCGTAAGGAGAAAATACCGCATCAGGCG
CCATTCGCCATTCAGGCTGCGCAACTGTTGGGAAGGGCGATCGGTGCGGGCCTCTTCGCTATTACGCCAG
CTGGCGAAAGGGGGATGTGCTGCAAGGCGATTAAGTTGGGTAACGCCAGGGTTTTCCCAGTCACGACGTT
GTAAAACGACGGCCAGTGAATTAGAACTCGGTACGCGCGGATCTTCCAGAGATTTATAGCGTTGCAGTCC
CTGGCGGGTGAGTCTAACTCCGGCAATCTGCTCCGCTGGTACCGCTGGAATATTGATGCTAAATAAGGTC
GGTTCCGTCAATGGCGATCGCCAGAGGTGTTGGACAAAGCAATTGGCAAAGTCGGCGGCGGGCTGAAAAT
CGGTGGCGGTAAAACTGACCAAACTCAAAGCAATGCTAGGAATGCCCTCGATCAACCCTTCCATGGCGGC
GGAAACTGTACCGGAATATAAAACATCAGTGCCGAGGTTAGCACCGTGGTTAACTCCGGAAAGGACAAAA
TCCGGATAACGGGGCATCACCGCATGGAGGGCAAACTTCACACAGTCAGCGGGGGTACCGGAACAGGACC
AAGCCTTGATGCGAGGATCAAAAACATCCTCCACAATGCCCGCTCGAATGGGTCGATGGAGGGTCAGACC
ATGGCCGGTGGCGGATCTTTCCCGGTCAGGACAGACCACTGTGACTTCATGGCCTGCGGCGACTAGGGTG
TTGGCCAAGGTACGTACCCCTTGGGAAAAAATGCCGTCATCGTTACTGACAAGGAGATTGAGGACCGGGG
ATGGGGTCATAGGACACCAAAGAATCGAGATTGTGCCTGCCAGCCTTAACGATATCAGGCTATGTCCCGC
TTAAACTCTGATTCTTACCAGGTAACTCCTGGGCTCCATGGGGCCACAACCAGGCAGTATTTTGTTCCTT
TGGCCAATGGGGCGATCGGGGAAAAATGGCTTGATCTGGCATTTACGAGAAAAATTTTTATTTTTTAATG
ATTTATTTTTTCCTATTAAAATCTTTTTTTTACCTTTGGAAACCAACTGCAATCTGAGAAACCAGAATTC
GCGGCCGCTTCTAGAGTTTACAGCTAGCTCAGTCCTAGGTATTATGCTAGCAAAGAGGAGAAATACTAGA
TGTCCAGATTAGATAAAAGTAAAGTGATTAACAGCGCATTAGAGCTGCTTAATGAGGTCGGAATCGAAGG
TTTAACAACCCGTAAACTCGCCCAGAAGCTAGGTGTAGAGCAGCCTACATTGTATTGGCATGTAAAAAAT
AAGCGGGCTTTGCTCGACGCCTTAGCCATTGAGATGTTAGATAGGCACCATACTCACTTTTGCCCTTTAG
AAGGGGAAAGCTGGCAAGATTTTTTACGTAATAACGCTAAAAGTTTTAGATGTGCTTTACTAAGTCATCG
CGATGGAGCAAAAGTACATTTAGGTACACGGCCTACAGAAAAACAGTATGAAACTCTCGAAAATCAATTA
GCCTTTTTATGCCAACAAGGTTTTTCACTAGAGAATGCATTATATGCACTCAGCGCTGTGGGGCATTTTA
CTTTAGGTTGCGTATTGGAAGATCAAGAGCATCAAGTCGCTAAAGAAGAAAGGGAAACACCTACTACTGA
TAGTATGCCGCCATTATTACGACAAGCTATCGAATTATTTGATCACCAAGGTGCAGAGCCAGCCTTCTTA
TTCGGCCTTGAATTGATCATATGCGGATTAGAAAAACAACTTAAATGTGAAAGTGGGTCCGCTGCAAACG
ACGAAAACTACGCTTTAGTAGCTTAATAACACTGATAGTGCTAGTGTAGATCACTACTAGAGCCAGGCAT
CAAATAAAACGAAAGGCTCAGTCGAAAGACTGGGCCTTTCGTTTTATCTGTTGTTTGTCGGTGAACGCTC
TCTACTAGAGTCACACTGGCTCACCTTCGGGTGGGCCTTTCTGCGTTTATATACTAGAGTCCCTATCAGT
GATAGAGATTGACATCCCTATCAGTGATAGAGATACTGGGAGCTACTAGAGTAGTGGAGGTTACTAGATG
GATAAGAAATACTCAATAGGCTTAGCTATCGGCACAAATAGCGTCGGATGGGCGGTGATCACTGATGAAT
ATAAGGTTCCGTCTAAAAAGTTCAAGGTTCTGGGAAATACAGACCGCCACAGTATCAAAAAAAATCTTAT
AGGGGCTCTTTTATTTGACAGTGGAGAGACAGCGGAAGCGACTCGTCTCAAACGGACAGCTCGTAGAAGG
TATACACGTCGGAAGAATCGTATTTGTTATCTACAGGAGATTTTTTCAAATGAGATGGCGAAAGTAGATG
ATAGTTTCTTTCATCGACTTGAAGAGTCTTTTTTGGTGGAAGAAGACAAGAAGCATGAACGTCATCCTAT
TTTTGGAAATATAGTAGATGAAGTTGCTTATCATGAGAAATATCCAACTATCTATCATCTGCGAAAAAAA
TTGGTAGATTCTACTGATAAAGCGGATTTGCGCTTAATCTATTTGGCCTTAGCGCATATGATTAAGTTTC
GTGGTCATTTTTTGATTGAGGGAGATTTAAATCCTGATAATAGTGATGTGGACAAACTATTTATCCAGTT
GGTACAAACCTACAATCAATTATTTGAAGAAAACCCTATTAACGCAAGTGGAGTAGATGCTAAAGCGATT
CTTTCTGCACGATTGAGTAAATCAAGACGATTAGAAAATCTCATTGCTCAGCTCCCCGGTGAGAAGAAAA
ATGGCTTATTTGGGAATCTCATTGCTTTGTCATTGGGTTTGACCCCTAATTTTAAATCAAATTTTGATTT
GGCAGAAGATGCTAAATTACAGCTTTCAAAAGATACTTACGATGATGATTTAGATAATTTATTGGCGCAA
ATTGGAGATCAATATGCTGATTTGTTTTTGGCAGCTAAGAATTTATCAGATGCTATTTTACTTTCAGATA
TCCTAAGAGTAAATACTGAAATAACTAAGGCTCCCCTATCAGCTTCAATGATTAAACGCTACGATGAACA
TCATCAAGACTTGACTCTTTTAAAAGCTTTAGTTCGACAACAACTTCCAGAAAAGTATAAAGAAATCTTT
TTTGATCAATCAAAAAACGGATATGCAGGTTATATTGATGGGGGAGCTAGCCAAGAAGAATTTTATAAAT
TTATCAAACCAATTTTAGAAAAAATGGATGGTACTGAGGAATTATTGGTGAAACTAAATCGTGAAGATTT
GCTGCGCAAGCAACGGACCTTTGACAACGGCTCTATTCCCCATCAAATTCACTTGGGTGAGCTGCATGCT
ATTTTGAGAAGACAAGAAGACTTTTATCCATTTTTAAAAGACAATCGTGAGAAGATTGAAAAAATCTTGA
CTTTTCGCATTCCTTATTATGTTGGTCCATTGGCGCGTGGCAATAGTCGTTTTGCATGGATGACTCGGAA
GTCTGAAGAAACAATTACCCCATGGAATTTTGAAGAAGTTGTCGATAAAGGTGCTTCAGCTCAATCATTT
ATTGAACGCATGACAAACTTTGATAAAAATCTTCCAAATGAAAAAGTACTACCAAAACATAGTTTGCTTT
ATGAGTATTTTACGGTTTATAACGAATTGACAAAGGTCAAATATGTTACTGAAGGAATGCGAAAACCAGC
ATTTCTTTCAGGTGAACAGAAGAAAGCCATTGTTGATTTACTCTTCAAAACAAATCGAAAAGTAACCGTT
AAGCAATTAAAAGAAGATTATTTCAAAAAAATAGAATGTTTTGATAGTGTTGAAATTTCAGGAGTTGAAG
ATAGATTTAATGCTTCATTAGGTACCTACCATGATTTGCTAAAAATTATTAAAGATAAAGATTTTTTGGA
TAATGAAGAAAATGAAGATATCTTAGAGGATATTGTTTTAACATTGACCTTATTTGAAGATAGGGAGATG
ATTGAGGAAAGACTTAAAACATATGCTCACCTCTTTGATGATAAGGTGATGAAACAGCTTAAACGTCGCC
GTTATACTGGTTGGGGACGTTTGTCTCGAAAATTGATTAATGGTATTAGGGATAAGCAATCTGGCAAAAC
AATATTAGATTTTTTGAAATCAGATGGTTTTGCCAATCGCAATTTTATGCAGCTGATCCATGATGATAGT
TTGACATTTAAAGAAGACATTCAAAAAGCACAAGTGTCTGGACAAGGCGATAGTTTACATGAACATATTG
CAAATTTAGCTGGTAGCCCTGCTATTAAAAAAGGTATTTTACAGACTGTAAAAGTTGTTGATGAATTGGT
CAAAGTAATGGGGCGGCATAAGCCAGAAAATATCGTTATTGAAATGGCACGTGAAAATCAGACAACTCAA
AAGGGCCAGAAAAATTCGCGAGAGCGTATGAAACGAATCGAAGAAGGTATCAAAGAATTAGGAAGTCAGA
TTCTTAAAGAGCATCCTGTTGAAAATACTCAATTGCAAAATGAAAAGCTCTATCTCTATTATCTCCAAAA
TGGAAGAGACATGTATGTGGACCAAGAATTAGATATTAATCGTTTAAGTGATTATGATGTCGATGCCATT
GTTCCACAAAGTTTCCTTAAAGACGATTCAATAGACAATAAGGTCTTAACGCGTTCTGATAAAAATCGTG
GTAAATCGGATAACGTTCCAAGTGAAGAAGTAGTCAAAAAGATGAAAAACTATTGGAGACAACTTCTAAA
CGCCAAGTTAATCACTCAACGTAAGTTTGATAATTTAACGAAAGCTGAACGTGGAGGTTTGAGTGAACTT
GATAAAGCTGGTTTTATCAAACGCCAATTGGTTGAAACTCGCCAAATCACTAAGCATGTGGCACAAATTT
TGGATAGTCGCATGAATACTAAATACGATGAAAATGATAAACTTATTCGAGAGGTTAAAGTGATTACCTT
AAAATCTAAATTAGTTTCTGACTTCCGAAAAGATTTCCAATTCTATAAAGTACGTGAGATTAACAATTAC
CATCATGCCCATGATGCGTATCTAAATGCCGTCGTTGGAACTGCTTTGATTAAGAAATATCCAAAACTTG
AATCGGAGTTTGTCTATGGTGATTATAAAGTTTATGATGTTCGTAAAATGATTGCTAAGTCTGAGCAAGA
AATAGGCAAAGCAACCGCAAAATATTTCTTTTACTCTAATATCATGAACTTCTTCAAAACAGAAATTACA
CTTGCAAATGGAGAGATTCGCAAACGCCCTCTAATCGAAACTAATGGGGAAACTGGAGAAATTGTCTGGG
ATAAAGGGCGAGATTTTGCCACAGTGCGCAAAGTATTGTCCATGCCCCAAGTCAATATTGTCAAGAAAAC
AGAAGTACAGACAGGCGGATTCTCCAAGGAGTCAATTTTACCAAAAAGAAATTCGGACAAGCTTATTGCT
CGTAAAAAAGACTGGGATCCAAAAAAATATGGTGGTTTTGATAGTCCAACGGTAGCTTATTCAGTCCTAG
TGGTTGCTAAGGTGGAAAAAGGGAAATCGAAGAAGTTAAAATCCGTTAAAGAGTTACTAGGGATCACAAT
TATGGAAAGAAGTTCCTTTGAAAAAAATCCGATTGACTTTTTAGAAGCTAAAGGATATAAGGAAGTTAAA
AAAGACTTAATCATTAAACTACCTAAATATAGTCTTTTTGAGTTAGAAAACGGTCGTAAACGGATGCTGG
CTAGTGCCGGAGAATTACAAAAAGGAAATGAGCTGGCTCTGCCAAGCAAATATGTGAATTTTTTATATTT
AGCTAGTCATTATGAAAAGTTGAAGGGTAGTCCAGAAGATAACGAACAAAAACAATTGTTTGTGGAGCAG
CATAAGCATTATTTAGATGAGATTATTGAGCAAATCAGTGAATTTTCTAAGCGTGTTATTTTAGCAGATG
CCAATTTAGATAAAGTTCTTAGTGCATATAACAAACATAGAGACAAACCAATACGTGAACAAGCAGAAAA
TATTATTCATTTATTTACGTTGACGAATCTTGGAGCTCCCGCTGCTTTTAAATATTTTGATACAACAATT
GATCGTAAACGATATACGTCTACAAAAGAAGTTTTAGATGCCACTCTTATCCATCAATCCATCACTGGTC
TTTATGAAACACGCATTGATTTGAGTCAGCTAGGAGGTGACGAACAAAAATTGATTAGTGAAGAAGATTT
GTAATACTAGAGCCAGGCATCAAATAAAACGAAAGGCTCAGTCGAAAGACTGGGCCTTTCGTTTTATCTG
TTGTTTGTCGGTGAACGCTCTCTACTAGAGTCACACTGGCTCACCTTCGGGTGGGCCTTTCTGCGTTTAT
ATACTAGAGCCCTCGGCTTGAACGAATTGTTAGACATTATTTGCCGACTACCTTGGTGATCTCGCCTTTC
ACGTAGTGGACAAATTCTTCCAACTGATCTGCGCGCGAGGCCAAGCGATCTTCTTCTTGTCCAAGATAAG
CCTGTCTAGCTTCAAGTATGACGGGCTGATACTGGGCCGGCAGGCGCTCCATTGCCCAGTCGGCAGCGAC
ATCCTTCGGCGCGATTTTGCCGGTTACTGCGCTGTACCAAATGCGGGACAACGTAAGCACTACATTTCGC
TCATCGCCAGCCCAGTCGGGCGGCGAGTTCCATAGCGTTAAGGTTTCATTTAGCGCCTCAAATAGATCCT
GTTCAGGAACCGGATCAAAGAGTTCCTCCGCCGCTGGACCTACCAAGGCAACGCTATGTTCTCTTGCTTT
TGTCAGCAAGATAGCCAGATCAATGTCGATCGTGGCTGGCTCGAAGATACCTGCAAGAATGTCATTGCGC
TGCCATTCTCCAAATTGCAGTTCGCGCTTAGCTGGATAACGCCACGGAATGATGTCGTCGTGCACAACAA
TGGTGACTTCTACAGCGCGGAGAATCTCGCTCTCTCCAGGGGAAGCCGAAGTTTCCAAAAGGTCGTTGAT
CAAAGCTCGCCGCGTTGTTTCATCAAGCCTTACGGTCACCGTAACCAGCAAATCAATATCACTGTGTGGC
TTCAGGCCGCCATCCACTGCGGAGCCGTACAAATGTACGGCCAGCAACGTCGGTTCGAGATGGCGCTCGA
TGACGCCAACTACCTCTGATAGTTGAGTCGATACTTCGGCGATCACCGCTTCCCTCATACTCTTCCTTTT
TCAATATTATTGAAGCATTTATCAGGGTTATTGTCTCATGAGCGGATACATATTTGAATGTATTTAGAAA
AATAAACAAATAGCTAGCTCACTCGGTCGCTACTACTAGTAGCGGCCGCTGCAGTTTAGCTTCCGGTGAT
GCCCAAATGGTGGCCCTGAACGCCCCCGCCATTGAAGGCTAGTGCCATTGCCATAACTGCTTTCGGTTAG
ACTTCGTTTCATTTGGTTAATCAAGGGCACTCTCGCAATGGGGTGCCTTTTATGGTCCAAGGTTAAAGTT
AAGCCAGTAAAGTTTAAGTCTATTTCTAGGGTGAAATGTAATGAATCAATTTAGGGACTGGGGTTTTTCC
ACTGATTGGTGGCAAGGCAAAAAAGGGGAATATTGGGTACTTGGGCAAACAATTCTCTCCGTTGGATTTG
TACTGTTACCGGTTTATACTCCTACTAATTTACAGTTACTAGCTGAACAAAATCAGTGGATTGCCTGGGC
TGGTACTCTGTTTTTTGGCATGATTGCGGCAGTTTTGCTGATTGGGGGGGGTCTGCATTTAGGGGAAAAT
CTGACTCCCTTGCCCCATCCTAAAAAGGATAGTCAATTGGTCACCACTGGTATTTACAGCATGGTCCGTC
ATCCCCTCTACGGCGGCGTGGTTTTTCTGGCGATCGCCTATGGCTTTTGGCAATGGAGTTTGACCCATTT
AATCGGAGCAGTGGTGTTATTTATATTTTTTAATCTCAAAGCTAATCGGGAAGAAATTTGGCTCCAAGAT
AAATTTAACGACTATGGCAATTATCGAGACCAGGTGAAAAAGCTGATTCCTTGGCTTTATTAAAGGAATA
TGAAGAAAAATATGGGAAAAAACTATGTGGGATGAAAGATTTAGCCAGTCAGAATATGTTTACGGTACAG
AACCGAATGATTTTTTGGTCAGTGTGGCCAATCAAATTCCCCAGGGAAAAATTCTTTGTTTAGCAGAAGG
AGAAGGTCGTAATGCTTGTTTTTTAGCAAGTTTGGGTTATGAAGTGACCGCGGTAATCGTCGAACGGCAG
GCGTGCAAACTTGGCGTAATCATGGTCATAGCTGTTTCCTGTGTGAAATTGTTATCCGCTCACAATTCCA
CACAACATACGAGCCGGAAGCATAAAGTGTAAAGCCTGGGGTGCCTAATGAGTGAGCTAACTCACATTAA
TTGCGTTGCGCTCACTGCCCGCTTTCCAGTCGGGAAACCTGTCGTGCCAGCTGCATTAATGAATCGGCCA
ACGCGCGGGGAGAGGCGGTTTGCGTATTGGGCGCTCTTCCGCTTCCTCGCTCACTGACTCGCTGCGCTCG
GTCGTTCGGCTGCGGCGAGCGGTATCAGCTCACTCAAAGGCGGTAATACGGTTATCCACAGAATCAGGGG
ATAACGCAGGAAAGAACATGTGAGCAAAAGGCCAGCAAAAGGCCAGGAACCGTAAAAAGGCCGCGTTGCT
GGCGTTTTTCCATAGGCTCCGCCCCCCTGACGAGCATCACAAAAATCGACGCTCAAGTCAGAGGTGGCGA
AACCCGACAGGACTATAAAGATACCAGGCGTTTCCCCCTGGAAGCTCCCTCGTGCGCTCTCCTGTTCCGA
CCCTGCCGCTTACCGGATACCTGTCCGCCTTTCTCCCTTCGGGAAGCGTGGCGCTTTCTCATAGCTCACG
CTGTAGGTATCTCAGTTCGGTGTAGGTCGTTCGCTCCAAGCTGGGCTGTGTGCACGAACCCCCCGTTCAG
CCCGACCGCTGCGCCTTATCCGGTAACTATCGTCTTGAGTCCAACCCGGTAAGACACGACTTATCGCCAC
TGGCAGCAGCCACTGGTAACAGGATTAGCAGAGCGAGGTATGTAGGCGGTGCTACAGAGTTCTTGAAGTG
GTGGCCTAACTACGGCTACACTAGAAGAACAGTATTTGGTATCTGCGCTCTGCTGAAGCCAGTTACCTTC
GGAAAAAGAGTTGGTAGCTCTTGATCCGGCAAACAAACCACCGCTGGTAGCGGTGGTTTTTTTGTTTGCA
AGCAGCAGATTACGCGCAGAAAAAAAGGATCTCA
