>Addgene plasmid #73223 | pMD19T-psba1-TetR-PL22-dCas9-SpR | addgene partial sequence | sequence record 138002 | Spect-F 5'-cagcccgtcatacttgaagc-3'
AGTCGGCAAATAATGTCTAACAATTCGTTCAAGCCGAGGGCTCTAGTATATAAACGCAGAAAGGCCCACC
CGAAGGTGAGCCAGTGTGACTCTAGTAGAGAGCGTTCACCGACAAACAACAGATAAAACGAAAGGCCCAG
TCTTTCGACTGAGCCTTTCGTTTTATTTGATGCCTGGCTCTAGTATTACAAATCTTCTTCACTAATCAAT
TTTTGTTCGTCACCTCCTAGCTGACTCAAATCAATGCGTGTTTCATAAAGACCAGTGATGGATTGATGGA
TAAGAGTGGCATCTAAAACTTCTTTTGTAGACGTATATCGTTTACGATCAATTGTTGTATCAAAATATTT
AAAAGCAGCGGGAGCTCCAAGATTCGTCAACGTAAATAAATGAATAATATTTTCTGCTTGTTCACGTATT
GGTTTGTCTCTATGTTTGTTATATGCACTAAGAACTTTATCTA
