>Addgene plasmid #73223 | pMD19T-psba1-TetR-PL22-dCas9-SpR | addgene partial sequence | sequence record 138011 | SpCas9N-R 5'-TACGAGCTGTCCGTTTGAGA-3'
TAAAGAGCCCCTATAAGATTTTTTTTGATACTGTGGCGGTCTGTATTTCCCAGAACCTTGAACTTTTTAG
ACGGAACCTTATATTCATCAGTGATCACCGCCCATCCGACGCTATTTGTGCCGATAGCTAAGCCTATTGA
GTATTTCTTATCCATCTAGTAACCTCCACTACTCTAGTAGCTCCCAGTATCTCTATCACTGATAGGGATG
TCAATCTCTATCACTGATAGGGACTCTAGTATATAAACGCAGAAAGGCCCACCCGAAGGTGAGCCAGTGT
GACTCTAGTAGAGAGCGTTCACCGACAAACAACAGATAAAACGAAAGGCCCAGTCTTTCGACTGAGCCTT
TCGTTTTATTTGATGCCTGGCTCTAGTAGTGATCTACACTAGCACTATCAGTGTTATTAAGCTACTAAAG
CGTAGTTTTCGTCGTTTGCAGCGGACCCACTTTCACATTTAAGTTGTTTTTCTAATCCGCATATGATCAA
TTCAAGGCCGAATAAGAAGGCTGGCTCTGCACCTTGGTGATCAAATAATTCGATAGCTTGTCGTAATAA
